Addgene plasmid #66388: GRM2-Tango
Purpose: Expression of G protein-coupled receptors for PRESTO-Tango: parallel receptorome expression and screening via transcriptional output, with transcriptional activation following arrestin translocation
Depositing lab: Bryan Roth. Depositing organization: University of North Carolina at Chapel Hill. Publication: PRESTO-Tango as an open-source resource for interrogation of the druggable human GPCRome. Kroeze WK, Sassano MF, Huang XP, Lansu K, McCorvy JD, Giguere PM, Sciaky N, Roth BL. Nat Struct Mol Biol. 2015 May;22(5):362-9. doi: 10.1038/nsmb.3014. Epub 2015 Apr 20. PubMed 25895059.
Backbone
  Vector backbone: empty Tango
  Backbone size w/o insert (bp): 6632
  Vector type: Mammalian Expression
  Selectable markers: Neomycin (select with G418)
Growth in bacteria
  Bacterial resistance: Ampicillin, 100 μg/mL
  Growth temperature: 37°C
  Growth strain: DH5alpha
  Copy number: High Copy
Gene/Insert
  Gene/Insert name: GRM2
  Species: H. sapiens (human)
  Insert size (bp): 2616
  Entrez Gene: GRM2 (a.k.a. GLUR2, GPRC1B, MGLUR2, mGlu2)
  Promoter: CMV
  Tag / fusion protein: FLAG (N terminal on backbone)
  Cloning method: Restriction Enzyme; 5′ cloning site NotI (not destroyed); 3′ cloning site XhoI (unknown if destroyed)
  Sequencing primers: 5′ CMV-F; 3′ Tet-R
Terms and licenses: Academic/Nonprofit Terms; Industry Terms: Not Available to Industry
Depositor comments: Please note: Most of the PRESTO-Tango vectors do not contain the XhoI cut site downstream of the tTA sequence and instead carry an XbaI site. If you need to perform an XhoI digest we recommend sequencing with a forward primer at the C-terminus of tTA to determine which of the two sites is present. Suggested primer: 5-gagctccacttagacggcgagg-3. Original backbone was pcDNA3.1(+). These plasmids were generated as part of the Illuminating the Druggable Genome (IDG) program sponsored by the NIH Common Fund. The goal of this program is to identify, gather, and distribute information and resources for proteins that currently are not well-studied yet belong to commonly drug-targeted protein families: protein kinases, non-olfactory G-protein coupled receptors (GPCRs), and ion channels. The IDG program is designed to develop fundamental research tools for understudied proteins, elucidate their function, and disseminate the IDG-related resources and data to the greater scientific community.
How to cite: GRM2-Tango was a gift from Bryan Roth (Addgene plasmid # 66388 ; http://n2t.net/addgene:66388 ; RRID:Addgene_66388)
