[The description below was written by a language model from this plasmid's Addgene catalogue record and pLannotate feature annotations shown in this document.]
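Description:
GRM2-Tango is a mammalian expression plasmid from the PRESTO-Tango GPCR collection, built on an "empty Tango" backbone that derives from pcDNA3.1(+). It is propagated in E. coli as a high-copy plasmid through a ColE1/pUC-type origin with ampicillin selection (AmpR), and it also carries an f1 origin. For selection in mammalian cells, an SV40 early promoter drives a neomycin phosphotransferase gene followed by an SV40 polyadenylation signal, conferring G418 resistance. Short annotated fragments such as a truncated HIV-1 LTR match, ble, lacI and lac promoter/operator elements appear to be backbone remnants rather than functional parts of the design.

The payload is a single fusion open reading frame expressed from the CMV enhancer/promoter and terminated by the bGH polyadenylation signal. An N-terminal FLAG epitope supplied by the backbone precedes the human GRM2 coding sequence (metabotropic glutamate receptor 2, about 2.6 kb), cloned at NotI and a 3′ site that the depositor notes may be XhoI or XbaI. Downstream of the receptor is a fragment of the vasopressin V2 receptor (AVPR2), which in Tango designs serves as a C-terminal tail that strengthens arrestin recruitment. This is followed by TetR and the VP16 activation domain, together forming the tTA transcription factor. The Tango scheme normally places a protease cleavage site between the tail and tTA, but the feature table does not annotate one. When agonist activates the receptor, arrestin translocation leads to release of tTA and transcription of a reporter provided separately by the assay cell line. The construct is used to screen ligands at GRM2 by this G protein-independent transcriptional readout, as part of parallel profiling of the druggable human GPCRome.
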