Features (pLannotate 1.2.2; 24 found; start..end, strand, type, name):
      1..380     +  enhancer       CMV enhancer: human cytomegalovirus immediate early enhancer
    381..584     +  promoter       CMV promoter: human cytomegalovirus (CMV) immediate early promoter
    580..613     +  LTR            5' LTR (truncated) (fragment): truncated 5' long terminal repeat (LTR) from HIV-1
    629..647     +  promoter       T7 promoter: promoter for bacteriophage T7 RNA polymerase
    806..826     +  CDS            3xFLAG (fragment): three tandem FLAG® epitope tags
    839..3454    +  CDS            GRM2 (sequence withheld): GRM2_HUMAN - Also known as GPRC1B, MGLUR2. Experimental evidence at protein level: Swiss-Prot protein existence level 1. G-protein coupled receptor for glutamate. Ligand binding causes a conformation change that triggers signaling via guanine nucleotide-binding proteins (G proteins) and modulates the activity of down-stream effectors, such as adenylate cyclase. Signaling inhibits adenylate cyclase activity. May mediate suppression of neurotransmission or may be involved in synaptogenesis or synaptic stabilization. From Homo sapiens (Human).
   3467..3547    +  CDS            AVPR2 (fragment): V2R_HUMAN - Also known as ADHR, DIR, DIR3, V2R. Experimental evidence at protein level: Swiss-Prot protein existence level 1. Receptor for arginine vasopressin. The activity of this receptor is mediated by G proteins which activate adenylate cyclase. Involved in renal water reabsorption. From Homo sapiens (Human).
   3575..4188    +  CDS            TetR (fragment): tetracycline repressor TetR; tetR from transposon Tn10; TetR binds to the tetracycline operator tetO to inhibit transcription. This inhibition can be relieved by adding tetracycline or doxycycline.
   4340..4573    +  CDS            VP16 AD: transcriptional activation domain of herpes simplex virus protein VP16 (Triezenberg et al., 1988; Cousens et al., 1989); UL48
   4614..4838    +  polyA_signal   bGH poly(A) signal: bovine growth hormone polyadenylation signal
   4842..4863    +  promoter       SV40 promoter (fragment): SV40 enhancer and early promoter
   4884..5312    +  rep_origin     f1 ori (sequence partly withheld): f1 bacteriophage origin of replication; arrow indicates direction of (+) strand synthesis
   5326..5655    +  promoter       SV40 promoter: SV40 enhancer and early promoter
   5722..6513    +  CDS            neo: KKA2_KLEPN - Also known as kan, nptII. Experimental evidence at protein level: Swiss-Prot protein existence level 1. Resistance to kanamycin, neomycin, paromomycin, ribostamycin, butirosin and gentamicin B. From Klebsiella pneumoniae.
   6537..6695    +  CDS            ble (fragment): BLE_KLEPN - Experimental evidence at protein level: Swiss-Prot protein existence level 1. Binding protein with a strong affinity to the bleomycin family of antibiotics. Binds to CL990; an antimitotic-antibiotic compound. From Klebsiella pneumoniae.
   6690..6811    +  polyA_signal   SV40 poly(A) signal: SV40 polyadenylation signal
   6884..6900    -  protein_bind   lac operator: The lac repressor binds to the lac operator to inhibit transcription in E. coli. This inhibition can be relieved by adding lactose or isopropyl-β-D-thiogalactopyranoside (IPTG). lac repressor encoded by lacI
   6908..6938    -  promoter       lac promoter: promoter for the E. coli lac operon
   6953..6974    -  protein_bind   CAP binding site: CAP binding activates transcription in the presence of cAMP. E. coli catabolite activator protein
   6987..7079    -  CDS            lacI (fragment): lac repressor; lacI; The lac repressor binds to the lac operator to inhibit transcription in E. coli. This inhibition can be relieved by adding lactose or isopropyl-β-D-thiogalactopyranoside (IPTG).
   7262..7850    -  rep_origin     ori: high-copy-number ColE1/pMB1/pBR322/pUC origin of replication
   8021..8881    -  CDS            AmpR: β-lactamase; bla; confers resistance to ampicillin, carbenicillin, and related antibiotics
   8882..8986    -  promoter       AmpR promoter: bla
   9045..9097    -  misc_feature   bom (fragment): basis of mobility region from pBR322
>Addgene plasmid #66388 | GRM2-Tango | addgene full sequence | sequence record 417851 | Addgene NGS Result
GACATTGATTATTGACTAGTTATTAATAGTAATCAATTACGGGGTCATTAGTTCATAGCCCATATATGGA
GTTCCGCGTTACATAACTTACGGTAAATGGCCCGCCTGGCTGACCGCCCAACGACCCCCGCCCATTGACG
TCAATAATGACGTATGTTCCCATAGTAACGCCAATAGGGACTTTCCATTGACGTCAATGGGTGGAGTATT
TACGGTAAACTGCCCACTTGGCAGTACATCAAGTGTATCATATGCCAAGTACGCCCCCTATTGACGTCAA
TGACGGTAAATGGCCCGCCTGGCATTATGCCCAGTACATGACCTTATGGGACTTTCCTACTTGGCAGTAC
ATCTACGTATTAGTCATCGCTATTACCATGGTGATGCGGTTTTGGCAGTACATCAATGGGCGTGGATAGC
GGTTTGACTCACGGGGATTTCCAAGTCTCCACCCCATTGACGTCAATGGGAGTTTGTTTTGGCACCAAAA
TCAACGGGACTTTCCAAAATGTCGTAACAACTCCGCCCCATTGACGCAAATGGGCGGTAGGCGTGTACGG
TGGGAGGTCTATATAAGCAGAGCTCTCTGGCTAACTAGAGAACCCACTGCTTACTGGCTTATCGAAATTA
ATACGACTCACTATAGGGAGACCCAAGCTGGCTAGCGTTTAAACTTAAGCTTGGTACCGAGCTCGGATCC
ACTAGTCCAGTGTGGTGGAATTCTGCAGATATCCAGCACAGTGGCGGCCGCGCCACCATGAAGACGATCA
TCGCCCTGAGCTACATCTTCTGCCTGGTATTCGCCGACTACAAGGACGATGATGACGCCAGCATCGAT
[2616 nt withheld, positions 839-3454]
ATCGATACCGGTGGACGCACCCCACCCAGCCTGGGTCCCCAAGATGAGTCCTGCACCACCGCCAGCTCCT
CCCTGGCCAAGGACACTTCATCGACCGGTGAGAACCTGTACTTCCAGCTAAGATTAGATAAAAGTAAAGT
GATTAACAGCGCATTAGAGCTGCTTAATGAGGTCGGAATCGAAGGTTTAACAACCCGTAAACTCGCCCAG
AAGCTAGGTGTAGAGCAGCCTACATTGTATTGGCATGTAAAAAATAAGCGGGCTTTGCTCGACGCCTTAG
CCATTGAGATGTTAGATAGGCACCATACTCACTTTTGCCCTTTAGAAGGGGAAAGCTGGCAAGATTTTTT
ACGTAATAACGCTAAAAGTTTTAGATGTGCTTTACTAAGTCATCGCGATGGAGCAAAAGTACATTTAGGT
ACACGGCCTACAGAAAAACAGTATGAAACTCTCGAAAATCAATTAGCCTTTTTATGCCAACAAGGTTTTT
CACTAGAGAATGCATTATATGCACTCAGCGCTGTGGGGCATTTTACTTTAGGTTGCGTATTGGAAGATCA
AGAGCATCAAGTCGCTAAAGAAGAAAGGGAAACACCTACTACTGATAGTATGCCGCCATTATTACGACAA
GCTATCGAATTATTTGATCACCAAGGTGCAGAGCCAGCCTTCTTATTCGGCCTTGAATTGATCATATGCG
GATTAGAAAAACAACTTAAATGTGAAAGTGGGTCCGCGTACAGCCGCGCGCGTACGAAAAACAATTACGG
GTCTACCATCGAGGGCCTGCTCGATCTCCCGGACGACGACGCCCCCGAAGAGGCGGGGCTGGCGGCTCCG
CGCCTGTCCTTTCTCCCCGCGGGACACACGCGCAGACTGTCGACGGCCCCCCCGACCGATGTCAGCCTGG
GGGACGAGCTCCACTTAGACGGCGAGGACGTGGCGATGGCGCATGCCGACGCGCTAGACGATTTCGATCT
GGACATGTTGGGGGACGGGGATTCCCCGGGTCCGGGATTTACCCCCCACGACTCCGCCCCCTACGGCGCT
CTGGATATGGCCGACTTCGAGTTTGAGCAGATGTTTACCGATGCCCTTGGAATTGACGAGTACGGTGGGT
AGTCTAGAGGGCCCGTTTAAACCCGCTGATCAGCCTCGACTGTGCCTTCTAGTTGCCAGCCATCTGTTGT
TTGCCCCTCCCCCGTGCCTTCCTTGACCCTGGAAGGTGCCACTCCCACTGTCCTTTCCTAATAAAATGAG
GAAATTGCATCGCATTGTCTGAGTAGGTGTCATTCTATTCTGGGGGGTGGGGTGGGGCAGGACAGCAAGG
GGGAGGATTGGGAAGACAATAGCAGGCATGCTGGGGATGCGGTGGGCTCTATGGCTTCTGAGGCGGAAAG
AACCAGCTGGGGCTCTAGGGGGTATCCCC
[124 nt withheld, positions 4884-5007]
C
[91 nt withheld, positions 5009-5099]
A
[49 nt withheld, positions 5101-5149]
CCTTTGACGTTGGAGTCCACGTTCTTT
[37 nt withheld, positions 5177-5213]
ACCCTATCTCGGTCTATTCTTTTGATTTATAAGGGATTTTGCCGATTTCGGCCTATTGGTTAAAAAATGA
GCTGATTTAACAAAAATTTAACGCGAATTAATTCTGTGGAATGTGTGTCAGTTAGGGTGTGGAAAGTCCC
CAGGCTCCCCAGCAGGCAGAAGTATGCAAAGCATGCATCTCAATTAGTCAGCAACCAGGTGTGGAAAGTC
CCCAGGCTCCCCAGCAGGCAGAAGTATGCAAAGCATGCATCTCAATTAGTCAGCAACCATAGTCCCGCCC
CTAACTCCGCCCATCCCGCCCCTAACTCCGCCCAGTTCCGCCCATTCTCCGCCCCATGGCTGACTAATTT
TTTTTATTTATGCAGAGGCCGAGGCCGCCTCTGCCTCTGAGCTATTCCAGAAGTAGTGAGGAGGCTTTTT
TGGAGGCCTAGGCTTTTGCAAAAAGCTCCCGGGAGCTTGTATATCCATTTTCGGATCTGATCAAGAGACA
GGATGAGGATCGTTTCGCATGATTGAACAAGATGGATTGCACGCAGGTTCTCCGGCCGCTTGGGTGGAGA
GGCTATTCGGCTATGACTGGGCACAACAGACAATCGGCTGCTCTGATGCCGCCGTGTTCCGGCTGTCAGC
GCAGGGGCGCCCGGTTCTTTTTGTCAAGACCGACCTGTCCGGTGCCCTGAATGAACTGCAGGACGAGGCA
GCGCGGCTATCGTGGCTGGCCACGACGGGCGTTCCTTGCGCAGCTGTGCTCGACGTTGTCACTGAAGCGG
GAAGGGACTGGCTGCTATTGGGCGAAGTGCCGGGGCAGGATCTCCTGTCATCTCACCTTGCTCCTGCCGA
GAAAGTATCCATCATGGCTGATGCAATGCGGCGGCTGCATACGCTTGATCCGGCTACCTGCCCATTCGAC
CACCAAGCGAAACATCGCATCGAGCGAGCACGTACTCGGATGGAAGCCGGTCTTGTCGATCAGGATGATC
TGGACGAAGAGCATCAGGGGCTCGCGCCAGCCGAACTGTTCGCCAGGCTCAAGGCGCGCATGCCCGACGG
CGAGGATCTCGTCGTGACCCATGGCGATGCCTGCTTGCCGAATATCATGGTGGAAAATGGCCGCTTTTCT
GGATTCATCGACTGTGGCCGGCTGGGTGTGGCGGACCGCTATCAGGACATAGCGTTGGCTACCCGTGATA
TTGCTGAAGAGCTTGGCGGCGAATGGGCTGACCGCTTCCTCGTGCTTTACGGTATCGCCGCTCCCGATTC
GCAGCGCATCGCCTTCTATCGCCTTCTTGACGAGTTCTTCTGAGCGGGACTCTGGGGTTCGAAATGACCG
ACCAAGCGACGCCCAACCTGCCATCACGAGATTTCGATTCCACCGCCGCCTTCTATGAAAGGTTGGGCTT
CGGAATCGTTTTCCGGGACGCCGGCTGGATGATCCTCCAGCGCGGGGATCTCATGCTGGAGTTCTTCGCC
CACCCCAACTTGTTTATTGCAGCTTATAATGGTTACAAATAAAGCAATAGCATCACAAATTTCACAAATA
AAGCATTTTTTTCACTGCATTCTAGTTGTGGTTTGTCCAAACTCATCAATGTATCTTATCATGTCTGTAT
ACCGTCGACCTCTAGCTAGAGCTTGGCGTAATCATGGTCATAGCTGTTTCCTGTGTGAAATTGTTATCCG
CTCACAATTCCACACAACATACGAGCCGGAAGCATAAAGTGTAAAGCCTGGGGTGCCTAATGAGTGAGCT
AACTCACATTAATTGCGTTGCGCTCACTGCCCGCTTTCCAGTCGGGAAACCTGTCGTGCCAGCTGCATTA
ATGAATCGGCCAACGCGCGGGGAGAGGCGGTTTGCGTATTGGGCGCTCTTCCGCTTCCTCGCTCACTGAC
TCGCTGCGCTCGGTCGTTCGGCTGCGGCGAGCGGTATCAGCTCACTCAAAGGCGGTAATACGGTTATCCA
CAGAATCAGGGGATAACGCAGGAAAGAACATGTGAGCAAAAGGCCAGCAAAAGGCCAGGAACCGTAAAAA
GGCCGCGTTGCTGGCGTTTTTCCATAGGCTCCGCCCCCCTGACGAGCATCACAAAAATCGACGCTCAAGT
CAGAGGTGGCGAAACCCGACAGGACTATAAAGATACCAGGCGTTTCCCCCTGGAAGCTCCCTCGTGCGCT
CTCCTGTTCCGACCCTGCCGCTTACCGGATACCTGTCCGCCTTTCTCCCTTCGGGAAGCGTGGCGCTTTC
TCATAGCTCACGCTGTAGGTATCTCAGTTCGGTGTAGGTCGTTCGCTCCAAGCTGGGCTGTGTGCACGAA
CCCCCCGTTCAGCCCGACCGCTGCGCCTTATCCGGTAACTATCGTCTTGAGTCCAACCCGGTAAGACACG
ACTTATCGCCACTGGCAGCAGCCACTGGTAACAGGATTAGCAGAGCGAGGTATGTAGGCGGTGCTACAGA
GTTCTTGAAGTGGTGGCCTAACTACGGCTACACTAGAAGAACAGTATTTGGTATCTGCGCTCTGCTGAAG
CCAGTTACCTTCGGAAAAAGAGTTGGTAGCTCTTGATCCGGCAAACAAACCACCGCTGGTAGCGGTGGTT
TTTTTGTTTGCAAGCAGCAGATTACGCGCAGAAAAAAAGGATCTCAAGAAGATCCTTTGATCTTTTCTAC
GGGGTCTGACGCTCAGTGGAACGAAAACTCACGTTAAGGGATTTTGGTCATGAGATTATCAAAAAGGATC
TTCACCTAGATCCTTTTAAATTAAAAATGAAGTTTTAAATCAATCTAAAGTATATATGAGTAAACTTGGT
CTGACAGTTACCAATGCTTAATCAGTGAGGCACCTATCTCAGCGATCTGTCTATTTCGTTCATCCATAGT
TGCCTGACTCCCCGTCGTGTAGATAACTACGATACGGGAGGGCTTACCATCTGGCCCCAGTGCTGCAATG
ATACCGCGAGACCCACGCTCACCGGCTCCAGATTTATCAGCAATAAACCAGCCAGCCGGAAGGGCCGAGC
GCAGAAGTGGTCCTGCAACTTTATCCGCCTCCATCCAGTCTATTAATTGTTGCCGGGAAGCTAGAGTAAG
TAGTTCGCCAGTTAATAGTTTGCGCAACGTTGTTGCCATTGCTACAGGCATCGTGGTGTCACGCTCGTCG
TTTGGTATGGCTTCATTCAGCTCCGGTTCCCAACGATCAAGGCGAGTTACATGATCCCCCATGTTGTGCA
AAAAAGCGGTTAGCTCCTTCGGTCCTCCGATCGTTGTCAGAAGTAAGTTGGCCGCAGTGTTATCACTCAT
GGTTATGGCAGCACTGCATAATTCTCTTACTGTCATGCCATCCGTAAGATGCTTTTCTGTGACTGGTGAG
TACTCAACCAAGTCATTCTGAGAATAGTGTATGCGGCGACCGAGTTGCTCTTGCCCGGCGTCAATACGGG
ATAATACCGCGCCACATAGCAGAACTTTAAAAGTGCTCATCATTGGAAAACGTTCTTCGGGGCGAAAACT
CTCAAGGATCTTACCGCTGTTGAGATCCAGTTCGATGTAACCCACTCGTGCACCCAACTGATCTTCAGCA
TCTTTTACTTTCACCAGCGTTTCTGGGTGAGCAAAAACAGGAAGGCAAAATGCCGCAAAAAAGGGAATAA
GGGCGACACGGAAATGTTGAATACTCATACTCTTCCTTTTTCAATATTATTGAAGCATTTATCAGGGTTA
TTGTCTCATGAGCGGATACATATTTGAATGTATTTAGAAAAATAAACAAATAGGGGTTCCGCGCACATTT
CCCCGAAAAGTGCCACCTGACGTCGACGGATCGGGAGATCTCCCGATCCCCTATGGTGCACTCTCAGTAC
AATCTGCTCTGATGCCGCATAGTTAAGCCAGTATCTGCTCCCTGCTTGTGTGTTGGAGGTCGCTGAGTAG
TGCGCGAGCAAAATTTAAGCTACAACAAGGCAAGGCTTGACCGACAATTGCATGAAGAATCTGCTTAGGG
TTAGGCGTTTTGCGCTGCTTCGCGATGTACGGGCCAGATATACGCGTT
