>Addgene plasmid #66388 | GRM2-Tango | depositor partial sequence | sequence record 113389 | empty Tango
GACGGATCGGGAGATCTCCCGATCCCCTATGGTGCACTCTCAGTACAATCTGCTCTGATGCCGCATAGTT
AAGCCAGTATCTGCTCCCTGCTTGTGTGTTGGAGGTCGCTGAGTAGTGCGCGAGCAAAATTTAAGCTACA
ACAAGGCAAGGCTTGACCGACAATTGCATGAAGAATCTGCTTAGGGTTAGGCGTTTTGCGCTGCTTCGCG
ATGTACGGGCCAGATATACGCGTTGACATTGATTATTGACTAGTTATTAATAGTAATCAATTACGGGGTC
ATTAGTTCATAGCCCATATATGGAGTTCCGCGTTACATAACTTACGGTAAATGGCCCGCCTGGCTGACCG
CCCAACGACCCCCGCCCATTGACGTCAATAATGACGTATGTTCCCATAGTAACGCCAATAGGGACTTTCC
ATTGACGTCAATGGGTGGAGTATTTACGGTAAACTGCCCACTTGGCAGTACATCAAGTGTATCATATGCC
AAGTACGCCCCCTATTGACGTCAATGACGGTAAATGGCCCGCCTGGCATTATGCCCAGTACATGACCTTA
TGGGACTTTCCTACTTGGCAGTACATCTACGTATTAGTCATCGCTATTACCATGGTGATGCGGTTTTGGC
AGTACATCAATGGGCGTGGATAGCGGTTTGACTCACGGGGATTTCCAAGTCTCCACCCCATTGACGTCAA
TGGGAGTTTGTTTTGGCACCAAAATCAACGGGACTTTCCAAAATGTCGTAACAACTCCGCCCCATTGACG
CAAATGGGCGGTAGGCGTGTACGGTGGGAGGTCTATATAAGCAGAGCTCTCTGGCTAACTAGAGAACCCA
CTGCTTACTGGCTTATCGAAATTAATACGACTCACTATAGGGAGACCCAAGCTGGCTAGCGTTTAAACTT
AAGCTTGGTACCGAGCTCGGATCCACTAGTCCAGTGTGGTGGAATTCTGCAGATATCCAGCACAGTGGCG
GCCGCGCCACCATGAAGACGATCATCGCCCTGAGCTACATCTTCTGCCTGGTATTCGCCGACTACAAGGA
CGATGATGACGCCAGCATCGATACCGGTGGACGCACCCCACCCAGCCTGGGTCCCCAAGATGAGTCCTGC
ACCACCGCCAGCTCCTCCCTGGCCAAGGACACTTCATCGACCGGTGAGAACCTGTACTTCCAGCTAAGAT
TAGATAAAAGTAAAGTGATTAACAGCGCATTAGAGCTGCTTAATGAGGTCGGAATCGAAGGTTTAACAAC
CCGTAAACTCGCCCAGAAGCTAGGTGTAGAGCAGCCTACATTGTATTGGCATGTAAAAAATAAGCGGGCT
TTGCTCGACGCCTTAGCCATTGAGATGTTAGATAGGCACCATACTCACTTTTGCCCTTTAGAAGGGGAAA
GCTGGCAAGATTTTTTACGTAATAACGCTAAAAGTTTTAGATGTGCTTTACTAAGTCATCGCGATGGAGC
AAAAGTACATTTAGGTACACGGCCTACAGAAAAACAGTATGAAACTCTCGAAAATCAATTAGCCTTTTTA
TGCCAACAAGGTTTTTCACTAGAGAATGCATTATATGCACTCAGCGCTGTGGGGCATTTTACTTTAGGTT
GCGTATTGGAAGATCAAGAGCATCAAGTCGCTAAAGAAGAAAGGGAAACACCTACTACTGATAGTATGCC
GCCATTATTACGACAAGCTATCGAATTATTTGATCACCAAGGTGCAGAGCCAGCCTTCTTATTCGGCCTT
GAATTGATCATATGCGGATTAGAAAAACAACTTAAATGTGAAAGTGGGTCCGCGTACAGCCGCGCGCGTA
CGAAAAACAATTACGGGTCTACCATCGAGGGCCTGCTCGATCTCCCGGACGACGACGCCCCCGAAGAGGC
GGGGCTGGCGGCTCCGCGCCTGTCCTTTCTCCCCGCGGGACACACGCGCAGACTGTCGACGGCCCCCCCG
ACCGATGTCAGCCTGGGGGACGAGCTCCACTTAGACGGCGAGGACGTGGCGATGGCGCATGCCGACGCGC
TAGACGATTTCGATCTGGACATGTTGGGGGACGGGGATTCCCCGGGTCCGGGATTTACCCCCCACGACTC
CGCCCCCTACGGCGCTCTGGATATGGCCGACTTCGAGTTTGAGCAGATGTTTACCGATGCCCTTGGAATT
GACGAGTACGGTGGGTAGCTCGAGTCTAGAGGGCCCGTTTAAACCCGCTGATCAGCCTCGACTGTGCCTT
CTAGTTGCCAGCCATCTGTTGTTTGCCCCTCCCCCGTGCCTTCCTTGACCCTGGAAGGTGCCACTCCCAC
TGTCCTTTCCTAATAAAATGAGGAAATTGCATCGCATTGTCTGAGTAGGTGTCATTCTATTCTGGGGGGT
GGGGTGGGGCAGGACAGCAAGGGGGAGGATTGGGAAGACAATAGCAGGCATGCTGGGGATGCGGTGGGCT
CTATGGCTTCTGAGGCGGAAAGAACCAGCTGGGGCTCTAGGGGGTATCCCC
[124 nt withheld, positions 2502-2625]
C
[91 nt withheld, positions 2627-2717]
A
[49 nt withheld, positions 2719-2767]
CCTTTGACGTTGGAGTCCACGTTCTTT
[37 nt withheld, positions 2795-2831]
ACCCTATCTCGGTCTATTCTTTTGATTTATAAGGGATTTTGCCGATTTCGGCCTATTGGTTAAAAAATGA
GCTGATTTAACAAAAATTTAACGCGAATTAATTCTGTGGAATGTGTGTCAGTTAGGGTGTGGAAAGTCCC
CAGGCTCCCCAGCAGGCAGAAGTATGCAAAGCATGCATCTCAATTAGTCAGCAACCAGGTGTGGAAAGTC
CCCAGGCTCCCCAGCAGGCAGAAGTATGCAAAGCATGCATCTCAATTAGTCAGCAACCATAGTCCCGCCC
CTAACTCCGCCCATCCCGCCCCTAACTCCGCCCAGTTCCGCCCATTCTCCGCCCCATGGCTGACTAATTT
TTTTTATTTATGCAGAGGCCGAGGCCGCCTCTGCCTCTGAGCTATTCCAGAAGTAGTGAGGAGGCTTTTT
TGGAGGCCTAGGCTTTTGCAAAAAGCTCCCGGGAGCTTGTATATCCATTTTCGGATCTGATCAAGAGACA
GGATGAGGATCGTTTCGCATGATTGAACAAGATGGATTGCACGCAGGTTCTCCGGCCGCTTGGGTGGAGA
GGCTATTCGGCTATGACTGGGCACAACAGACAATCGGCTGCTCTGATGCCGCCGTGTTCCGGCTGTCAGC
GCAGGGGCGCCCGGTTCTTTTTGTCAAGACCGACCTGTCCGGTGCCCTGAATGAACTGCAGGACGAGGCA
GCGCGGCTATCGTGGCTGGCCACGACGGGCGTTCCTTGCGCAGCTGTGCTCGACGTTGTCACTGAAGCGG
GAAGGGACTGGCTGCTATTGGGCGAAGTGCCGGGGCAGGATCTCCTGTCATCTCACCTTGCTCCTGCCGA
GAAAGTATCCATCATGGCTGATGCAATGCGGCGGCTGCATACGCTTGATCCGGCTACCTGCCCATTCGAC
CACCAAGCGAAACATCGCATCGAGCGAGCACGTACTCGGATGGAAGCCGGTCTTGTCGATCAGGATGATC
TGGACGAAGAGCATCAGGGGCTCGCGCCAGCCGAACTGTTCGCCAGGCTCAAGGCGCGCATGCCCGACGG
CGAGGATCTCGTCGTGACCCATGGCGATGCCTGCTTGCCGAATATCATGGTGGAAAATGGCCGCTTTTCT
GGATTCATCGACTGTGGCCGGCTGGGTGTGGCGGACCGCTATCAGGACATAGCGTTGGCTACCCGTGATA
TTGCTGAAGAGCTTGGCGGCGAATGGGCTGACCGCTTCCTCGTGCTTTACGGTATCGCCGCTCCCGATTC
GCAGCGCATCGCCTTCTATCGCCTTCTTGACGAGTTCTTCTGAGCGGGACTCTGGGGTTCGAAATGACCG
ACCAAGCGACGCCCAACCTGCCATCACGAGATTTCGATTCCACCGCCGCCTTCTATGAAAGGTTGGGCTT
CGGAATCGTTTTCCGGGACGCCGGCTGGATGATCCTCCAGCGCGGGGATCTCATGCTGGAGTTCTTCGCC
CACCCCAACTTGTTTATTGCAGCTTATAATGGTTACAAATAAAGCAATAGCATCACAAATTTCACAAATA
AAGCATTTTTTTCACTGCATTCTAGTTGTGGTTTGTCCAAACTCATCAATGTATCTTATCATGTCTGTAT
ACCGTCGACCTCTAGCTAGAGCTTGGCGTAATCATGGTCATAGCTGTTTCCTGTGTGAAATTGTTATCCG
CTCACAATTCCACACAACATACGAGCCGGAAGCATAAAGTGTAAAGCCTGGGGTGCCTAATGAGTGAGCT
AACTCACATTAATTGCGTTGCGCTCACTGCCCGCTTTCCAGTCGGGAAACCTGTCGTGCCAGCTGCATTA
ATGAATCGGCCAACGCGCGGGGAGAGGCGGTTTGCGTATTGGGCGCTCTTCCGCTTCCTCGCTCACTGAC
TCGCTGCGCTCGGTCGTTCGGCTGCGGCGAGCGGTATCAGCTCACTCAAAGGCGGTAATACGGTTATCCA
CAGAATCAGGGGATAACGCAGGAAAGAACATGTGAGCAAAAGGCCAGCAAAAGGCCAGGAACCGTAAAAA
GGCCGCGTTGCTGGCGTTTTTCCATAGGCTCCGCCCCCCTGACGAGCATCACAAAAATCGACGCTCAAGT
CAGAGGTGGCGAAACCCGACAGGACTATAAAGATACCAGGCGTTTCCCCCTGGAAGCTCCCTCGTGCGCT
CTCCTGTTCCGACCCTGCCGCTTACCGGATACCTGTCCGCCTTTCTCCCTTCGGGAAGCGTGGCGCTTTC
TCATAGCTCACGCTGTAGGTATCTCAGTTCGGTGTAGGTCGTTCGCTCCAAGCTGGGCTGTGTGCACGAA
CCCCCCGTTCAGCCCGACCGCTGCGCCTTATCCGGTAACTATCGTCTTGAGTCCAACCCGGTAAGACACG
ACTTATCGCCACTGGCAGCAGCCACTGGTAACAGGATTAGCAGAGCGAGGTATGTAGGCGGTGCTACAGA
GTTCTTGAAGTGGTGGCCTAACTACGGCTACACTAGAAGAACAGTATTTGGTATCTGCGCTCTGCTGAAG
CCAGTTACCTTCGGAAAAAGAGTTGGTAGCTCTTGATCCGGCAAACAAACCACCGCTGGTAGCGGTTTTT
TTGTTTGCAAGCAGCAGATTACGCGCAGAAAAAAAGGATCTCAAGAAGATCCTTTGATCTTTTCTACGGG
GTCTGACGCTCAGTGGAACGAAAACTCACGTTAAGGGATTTTGGTCATGAGATTATCAAAAAGGATCTTC
ACCTAGATCCTTTTAAATTAAAAATGAAGTTTTAAATCAATCTAAAGTATATATGAGTAAACTTGGTCTG
ACAGTTACCAATGCTTAATCAGTGAGGCACCTATCTCAGCGATCTGTCTATTTCGTTCATCCATAGTTGC
CTGACTCCCCGTCGTGTAGATAACTACGATACGGGAGGGCTTACCATCTGGCCCCAGTGCTGCAATGATA
CCGCGAGACCCACGCTCACCGGCTCCAGATTTATCAGCAATAAACCAGCCAGCCGGAAGGGCCGAGCGCA
GAAGTGGTCCTGCAACTTTATCCGCCTCCATCCAGTCTATTAATTGTTGCCGGGAAGCTAGAGTAAGTAG
TTCGCCAGTTAATAGTTTGCGCAACGTTGTTGCCATTGCTACAGGCATCGTGGTGTCACGCTCGTCGTTT
GGTATGGCTTCATTCAGCTCCGGTTCCCAACGATCAAGGCGAGTTACATGATCCCCCATGTTGTGCAAAA
AAGCGGTTAGCTCCTTCGGTCCTCCGATCGTTGTCAGAAGTAAGTTGGCCGCAGTGTTATCACTCATGGT
TATGGCAGCACTGCATAATTCTCTTACTGTCATGCCATCCGTAAGATGCTTTTCTGTGACTGGTGAGTAC
TCAACCAAGTCATTCTGAGAATAGTGTATGCGGCGACCGAGTTGCTCTTGCCCGGCGTCAATACGGGATA
ATACCGCGCCACATAGCAGAACTTTAAAAGTGCTCATCATTGGAAAACGTTCTTCGGGGCGAAAACTCTC
AAGGATCTTACCGCTGTTGAGATCCAGTTCGATGTAACCCACTCGTGCACCCAACTGATCTTCAGCATCT
TTTACTTTCACCAGCGTTTCTGGGTGAGCAAAAACAGGAAGGCAAAATGCCGCAAAAAAGGGAATAAGGG
CGACACGGAAATGTTGAATACTCATACTCTTCCTTTTTCAATATTATTGAAGCATTTATCAGGGTTATTG
TCTCATGAGCGGATACATATTTGAATGTATTTAGAAAAATAAACAAATAGGGGTTCCGCGCACATTTCCC
CGAAAAGTGCCACCTGACGTC
