>Addgene plasmid #66388 | GRM2-Tango | depositor partial sequence | sequence record 113390 | GRM2
[2616 nt withheld, positions 1-2616]
