>Addgene plasmid #66388 | GRM2-Tango | addgene partial sequence | sequence record 119897 | CMV-F 5'-CGCAAATGGGCGGTAGGCGTG-3'
GCTCTCTGGCTAACTAGAGAACCCACTGCTTACTGGCTTATCGAAATTAATACGACTCACTATAGGGAGA
CCCAAGCTGGCTAGCGTTTAAACTTAAGCTTGGTACCGAGCTCGGATCCACTAGTCCAGTGTGGTGGAAT
TCTGCAGATATCCAGCACAGTGGCGGCCGCGCCACCATGAAGACGATCATCGCCCTGAGCTACATCTTCT
GCCTGGTATTCGCCGACTACAAGGACGATGATGACGCCAGCATCGAT
[678 nt withheld, positions 258-935]
