>Addgene plasmid #66388 | GRM2-Tango | addgene partial sequence | sequence record 119898 | Tet-R 5'-GGCGAGTTTACGGGTTGTTA-3'
GCTCTAATGCGCTGTTAATCACTTTACTTTTATCTAATCTTAGCTGGAAGTACAGGTTCTCACCGGTCGA
TGAAGTGTCCTTGGCCAGGGAGGAGCTGGCGGTGGTGCAGGACTCATCTTGGGGACCCAGGCTGGGTGGG
GTGCGTCCACCGGTATCGAT
[798 nt withheld, positions 161-958]
